>Addgene plasmid #148442 | pLNHA-C1-HsNot1iso1-FNKRNFKFEtoAAAAAAAAA-shRNAres_AC | depositor full sequence | sequence record 290890 | Full Sequence
TAGTTATTAATAGTAATCAATTACGGGGTCATTAGTTCATAGCCCATATATGGAGTTCCGCGTTACATAA
CTTACGGTAAATGGCCCGCCTGGCTGACCGCCCAACGACCCCCGCCCATTGACGTCAATAATGACGTATG
TTCCCATAGTAACGCCAATAGGGACTTTCCATTGACGTCAATGGGTGGAGTATTTACGGTAAACTGCCCA
CTTGGCAGTACATCAAGTGTATCATATGCCAAGTACGCCCCCTATTGACGTCAATGACGGTAAATGGCCC
GCCTGGCATTATGCCCAGTACATGACCTTATGGGACTTTCCTACTTGGCAGTACATCTACGTATTAGTCA
TCGCTATTACCATGGTGATGCGGTTTTGGCAGTACATCAATGGGCGTGGATAGCGGTTTGACTCACGGGG
ATTTCCAAGTCTCCACCCCATTGACGTCAATGGGAGTTTGTTTTGGCACCAAAATCAACGGGACTTTCCA
AAATGTCGTAACAACTCCGCCCCATTGACGCAAATGGGCGGTAGGCGTGTACGGTGGGAGGTCTATATAA
GCAGAGCTCTCTGGCTAACTAGAGAACCCACTGCTTACTGGCTTATCGAAATTAATACGACTCACTATAG
GGAGACCCAAGCTCTAGCGCTACCGGTCGCCACCATGGACGCACAAACACGACGACGTGAGCGTCGCGCT
GAGAAACAAGCTCAATGGAAAGCTGCAAACGGTGGATCTCCTCCACATATGGCTTACCCATACGATGTTC
CAGATTACGCTCCTCCATCTCGAGCTATGAATCTTGACTCGCTCTCGCTGGCCTTGTCTCAAATCAGCTA
CCTGGTGGACAATTTAACCAAGAAAAATTACCGAGCCAGCCAGCAGGAAATACAGCATATTGTGAATCGG
CACGGTCCTGAGGCAGACAGGCATTTATTACGCTGCCTATTTTCGCATGTGGATTTCAGTGGCGATGGTA
AAAGCAGTGGCAAAGATTTCCATCAGACTCAGTTTCTGATTCAGGAGTGTGCGTTGCTGATTACAAAGCC
AAATTTTATCTCGACGCTGTCCTATGCCATTGATAATCCATTGCACTATCAGAAGAGTTTAAAGCCTGCA
CCCCACTTATTTGCCCAGCTGAGTAAAGTGCTCAAATTAAGCAAAGTACAAGAGGTAATTTTTGGCCTTG
CCCTGTTGAATTCTTCCAGCTCAGATCTTAGAGGTTTCGCTGCCCAGTTTATCAAACAGAAGCTTCCAGA
TCTTCTGCGTTCTTACATTGACGCAGACGTCAGTGGAAATCAAGAAGGTGGCTTCCAAGATATAGCAATA
GAGGTCCTACACCTCCTCCTCTCCCATCTCCTCTTTGGGCAGAAGGGAGCCTTTGGAGTTGGACAAGAAC
AGATAGACGCTTTTCTTAAGACGCTGCGCAGAGATTTTCCCCAAGAACGCTGTCCCGTGGTGCTCGCACC
ACTTTTATACCCTGAAAAACGGGACATTCTAATGGACAGGATCCTGCCTGATTCCGGAGGGGTAGCTAAA
ACCATGATGGAGAGCTCTTTGGCTGATTTCATGCAAGAAGTAGGCTATGGCTTTTGTGCAAGTATTGAAG
AATGTCGCAATATAATCGTGCAGTTTGGTGTTCGGGAGGTCACAGCTGCCCAGGTTGCAAGGGTTTTGGG
AATGATGGCTCGAACTCATTCAGGATTAACAGATGGCATTCCATTACAGAGTATTTCTGCTCCGGGCAGT
GGGATCTGGAGTGATGGGAAAGATAAAAGTGATGGAGCACAGGCACACACATGGAATGTAGAAGTCTTGA
TTGACGTTCTTAAAGAACTGAATCCAAGTTTGAATTTCAAGGAAGTAACTTATGAACTGGACCATCCTGG
ATTTCAAATTCGTGACAGTAAAGGACTTCATAATGTGGTTTATGGCATTCAGAGGGGTTTGGGTATGGAA
GTGTTCCCAGTAGACCTCATATATAGACCTTGGAAACATGCTGAAGGCCAGCTCTCCTTCATCCAGCACT
CACTAATCAATCCAGAGATCTTCTGTTTTGCTGACTATCCCTGTCATACTGTTGCCACTGATATTCTGAA
AGCACCACCAGAGGATGACAATCGAGAAATTGCCACATGGAAGAGCTTGGATTTGATTGAATCTCTGCTG
AGGCTTGCAGAGGTTGGGCAGTATGAGCAAGTCAAACAGCTCTTCAGCTTCCCTATCAAACACTGTCCAG
ACATGCTGGTATTGGCCTTACTACAAATTAACACCTCTTGGCATACCTTGCGCCATGAACTTATCTCCAC
TCTGATGCCAATTTTCCTTGGAAACCATCCTAACTCAGCTATTATTTTGCACTATGCATGGCATGGGCAG
GGACAGTCTCCCTCAATTCGCCAACTTATCATGCATGCAATGGCAGAATGGTACATGAGAGGGGAGCAGT
ATGATCAGGCCAAATTGTCTCGAATACTTGATGTGGCCCAGGACTTGAAGGCCTTGTCAATGCTGCTAAA
TGGTACTCCATTTGCCTTTGTTATTGACCTTGCTGCACTTGCTTCACGTCGTGAATACCTCAAACTTGAT
AAGTGGCTCACAGATAAAATTCGAGAGCATGGGGAGCCTTTTATCCAGGCGTGTATGACTTTTTTAAAGA
GACGGTGTCCTTCTATTTTGGGCGGACTTGCCCCAGAAAAAGACCAGCCCAAAAGTGCTCAACTTCCTCC
AGAAACTTTGGCGACAATGTTGGCCTGTCTGCAAGCTTGTGCAGGGAGTGTTTCTCAGGAGCTATCAGAA
ACTATCCTCACCATGGTAGCCAATTGCAGTAATGTTATGAATAAGGCCAGACAACCACCACCTGGAGTTA
TGCCAAAAGGACGTCCTCCTAGTGCTAGCAGCTTAGATGCCATTTCTCCTGTTCAGATTGACCCTCTTGC
TGGAATGACATCTCTTAGTATAGGTGGTTCAGCTGCCCCTCACACCCAGAGTATGCAGGGTTTTCCTCCA
AATTTGGGTTCTGCATTCAGTACCCCTCAGTCACCAGCAAAAGCATTTCCACCCCTTTCAACCCCCAATC
AGACCACTGCATTCAGTGGTATTGGAGGACTTTCATCACAGCTTCCAGTAGGTGGTCTTGGCACAGGCAG
CCTGACTGGTATAGGAACTGGTGCTCTTGGACTCCCTGCAGTGAATAACGACCCTTTTGTACAGAGGAAA
CTGGGCACCTCTGGACTGAATCAGCCTACATTCCAGCAGAGTAAGATGAAACCTTCGGACTTGTCTCAGG
TGTGGCCAGAGGCAAACCAGCACTTTAGTAAAGAGATAGATGATGAAGCAAACAGCTATTTCCAGCGAAT
ATATAATCATCCACCACATCCAACCATGTCTGTTGATGAGGTATTAGAAATGCTGCAGAGATTTAAAGAC
TCTACTATAAAGAGGGAACGAGAAGTATTTAACTGTATGCTAAGGAACTTGTTTGAAGAATATCGTTTTT
TTCCCCAGTATCCTGATAAAGAGTTACATATAACAGCCTGCCTATTTGGTGGTATAATTGAGAAAGGACT
GGTCACTTACATGGCACTAGGTCTGGCTCTACGATATGTTCTTGAAGCCTTACGCAAGCCTTTTGGATCC
AAAATGTATTATTTCGGGATTGCTGCACTAGATAGATTTAAAAACAGATTGAAGGACTATCCCCAGTATT
GTCAGCATTTGGCTTCTATCAGTCACTTTATGCAATTTCCACATCATTTACAGGAGTATATTGAGTATGG
ACAGCAGTCTAGAGATCCTCCTGTGAAAATGCAAGGCTCTATCACAACCCCTGGAAGTATTGCACTGGCT
CAGGCCCAGGCTCAGGCCCAGGTTCCAGCAAAAGCTCCTCTTGCTGGTCAAGTTAGCACTATGGTAACCA
CCTCAACAACTACCACTGTTGCTAAAACGGTTACGGTCACCAGGCCAACTGGAGTCAGCTTTAAGAAAGA
TGTGCCACCTTCTATTAATACTACAAATATAGATACGTTGCTTGTGGCCACAGATCAAACTGAGAGAATT
GTGGAGCCCCCAGAAAATATCCAGGAGAAAATTGCTGCTATTTTCAATGCTCTCTCACAGTCAAATATGA
CACAAGCGGTTGAAGAGCTAAAGGAAACGGTGAAAGAAGAATTTATGCCTTGGGTTTCACAGTATCTGGT
TATGAAGGCAGTCAGTATTGAGCCAGCCGCTCATAGCCTGTATTCAAACTTCCTTGACACGCTGAAGAAT
CCTGAATTTAACAAGATGGTTCTGAATGAGACCTACAGAAACATTAAAGTGCTCCTGACCTCTGATAAAG
CTGCAGCCAATTTCTCAGATCGTTCTTTGCTGAAGAACTTGGGACATTGGCTAGGAATGATCACATTAGC
TAAAAACAAACCCATCTTACACACTGACTTGGATGTGAAATCATTGCTGCTAGAGGCTTATGTTAAAGGA
CAACAAGAATTGCTCTATGTAGTGCCCTTTGTTGCCAAAGTCTTAGAATCTAGCATTCGTAGTGTGGTTT
TTAGGCCACCAAACCCTTGGACAATGGCAATTATGAATGTATTAGCTGAGCTACATCAGGAGCATGACTT
AGCGTTAAACTTGAAGGCTGAAATCGCGGTTCTCTGCAAGAACCTTGCATTAGACATCAATGAGCTAAAA
CCTGGAAACCTCCTAAAGGATAAAGATCGCCTGAAGAATTTAGATGAGCAACTCTCTGCTCCAAAGAAAG
ATGTCAAGCAGCCAGAAGAACTCCCTCCCATCACAACCACAACAACTTCTACTACACCAGCTACCAACAC
CACTTGTACAGCCACGGTTCCACCACAGCCACAGTACAGCTACCACGACATCAATGTCTATTCCCTTGCG
GGCTTGGCACCACACATTACTCTAAATCCAACAATTCCCTTGTTTCAGGCCCATCCACAGTTGAAGCAGT
GTGTGCGTCAGGCAATTGAACGGGCTGTCCAGGAGCTGGTCCATCCTGTGGTGGATCGATCAATTAAGAT
TGCCATGACTACTTGTGAGCAAATAGTCAGGAAGGATTTTGCCCTGGATTCGGAGGAATCTCGAATGCGA
ATAGCAGCTCATCACATGATGCGTAACTTGACAGCTGGAATGGCTATGATTACATGCAGGGAACCTTTGC
TCATGAGCATATCTACCAACTTAAAAAACAGTTTTGCCTCAGCCCTTCGTACTGCTTCCCCACAACAAAG
AGAAATGATGGATCAGGCAGCTGCTCAATTAGCTCAGGACAATTGTGAGTTGGCTTGCTGTTTTATTCAG
AAGACTGCAGTAGAAAAAGCAGGCCCTGAGATGGACAAGAGATTAGCAACTGAATTTGAGCTGAGAAAAC
ATGCTAGGCAAGAAGGACGCAGATACTGTGATCCTGTTGTTTTAACATATCAAGCTGAACGGATGCCAGA
GCAAATCAGGCTGAAAGTTGGTGGTGTGGACCCAAAGCAGTTGGCTGTTTACGAAGAGTTTGCACGCAAT
GTTCCTGGCTTCTTACCTACAAATGACTTAAGTCAGCCCACGGGATTTTTAGCCCAGCCCATGAAGCAAG
CTTGGGCAACAGATGATGTAGCTCAGATTTATGATAAGTGTATTACAGAACTGGAGCAACATCTACATGC
CATCCCACCAACTTTGGCCATGAACCCTCAAGCTCAGGCTCTTCGAAGTCTCTTGGAGGTTGTAGTTTTA
TCTCGAAACTCTCGGGATGCCATAGCTGCTCTTGGATTGCTCCAAAAGGCTGTAGAGGGCTTACTAGATG
CCACAAGTGGTGCTGATGCTGACCTTCTGCTGCGCTACAGGGAATGCCACCTCTTGGTCCTAAAAGCTCT
GCAGGATGGCCGGGCATATGGGTCTCCATGGTGCAACAAACAGATCACAAGGTGCCTAATTGAATGTCGA
GATGAATATAAATATAATGTGGAGGCTGTGGAGCTGCTAATTCGCAATCATTTGGTTAATATGCAGCAGT
ATGATCTTCACCTAGCGCAGTCAATGGAGAATGGCTTAAACTACATGGCTGTGGCATTTGCTATGCAGTT
AGTAAAAATCCTGCTGGTGGATGAAAGGAGTGTTGCTCATGTTACTGAGGCAGATCTGTTCCACACCATT
GAAACCCTCATGAGGATTAATGCTCATTCCAGAGGCAATGCTCCAGAAGGATTGCCCCAGCTGATGGAAG
TAGTGCGATCCAACTATGAAGCAATGATTGATCGTGCTCATGGAGGCCCAAACTTTATGATGCATTCTGG
GATCTCTCAAGCCTCAGAGTATGATGACCCTCCAGGCCTGAGGGAGAAGGCAGAGTATCTTCTGAGGGAA
TGGGTGAATCTCTACCATTCAGCAGCAGCTGGCCGCGACAGTACCAAAGCTTTCTCTGCATTTGTTGGAC
AGATGCACCAGCAAGGAATACTGAAGACCGATGATCTCATAACAAGGTTCTTTCGTCTGTGTACTGAAAT
GTGTGTTGAAATCAGTTACCGTGCTCAGGCTGAGCAGCAGCACAATCCTGCTGCCAATCCCACCATGATC
CGAGCCAAGTGCTATCACAACCTGGATGCCTTTGTTCGACTCATTGCACTGCTCGTGAAACACTCAGGGG
AGGCCACCAACACTGTCACAAAGATTAATCTGCTGAACAAGGTCCTTGGTATAGTAGTGGGAGTTCTCCT
TCAGGATCATGATGTTCGTCAGAGTGAATTTCAGCAACTTCCCTACCATCGAATTTTTATCATGCTTCTC
TTGGAACTCAATGCACCTGAGCATGTGTTGGAAACCATTAATTTCCAGACACTTACAGCTTTCTGCAATA
CATTCCACATCTTGAGGCCTACCAAAGCTCCTGGCTTTGTATATGCCTGGCTTGAACTGATTTCCCATCG
GATATTTATTGCAAGAATGCTGGCACATACGCCACAGCAGAAGGGGTGGCCTATGTATGCACAGCTACTG
ATTGATTTATTCAAATATTTAGCGCCTTTCCTTAGAAATGTGGAACTCACCAAACCTATGCAAATCCTCT
ACAAGGGCACTTTAAGAGTGCTGCTGGTTCTTTTGCATGATTTCCCAGAGTTCCTTTGTGATTACCATTA
TGGGTTCTGTGATGTGATCCCACCTAATTGTATCCAGTTAAGAAATTTGATCCTGAGTGCCTTTCCAAGA
AACATGAGGCTCCCCGACCCATTCACTCCTAATCTAAAGGTGGACATGTTGAGTGAAATTAACATTGCTC
CCCGGATTCTCACCAATTTCACTGGAGTAATGCCACCTCAGTTCAAAAAGGATTTGGATTCCTATCTTAA
AACTCGATCACCAGTCACTTTCCTGTCTGATCTGCGCAGCAACCTACAGGTATCCAATGAACCTGGGAAT
CGCTACAACCTCCAGCTCATCAATGCACTGGTGCTCTATGTCGGGACTCAGGCCATTGCGCACATCCACA
ACAAGGGCAGCACACCTTCAATGAGCACCATCACTCACTCAGCACACATGGATATCTTCCAGAATTTGGC
TGTGGACTTGGACACTGAGGGTCGCTATCTCTTTTTGAATGCAATTGCAAATCAGCTCCGGTACCCAAAT
AGCCACACTCACTACTTCAGTTGCACCATGCTGTACCTTTTTGCAGAGGCCAATACGGAAGCCATCCAAG
AACAGATCACAAGAGTTCTCTTGGAACGGTTGATTGTAAATAGGCCACATCCTTGGGGTCTTCTTATTAC
CTTCATTGAGCTGATTAAAAACCCAGCGTTTAAGTTCTGGAACCATGAATTTGTACACTGTGCCCCAGAA
ATCGAAAAGTTATTCCAGTCGGTCGCACAGTGCTGCATGGGACAGAAGCAGGCCCAGCAAGTAATGGAAG
GGACAGGTGCCAGTTAGCCGCGGGCCCGGGATCCACCGGATCTAGATAACTGATCATAATCAGCCATACC
ACATTTGTAGAGGTTTTACTTGCTTTAAAAAACCTCCCACACCTCCCCCTGAACCTGAAACATAAAATGA
ATGCAATTGTTGTTGTTAACTTGTTTATTGCAGCTTATAATGGTTACAAATAAAGCAATAGCATCACAAA
TTTCACAAATAAAGCATTTTTTTCACTGCATTCTAGTTGTGGTTTGTCCAAACTCATCAATGTATCTTAA
CGCGTAAATTGTAAGCGTTAATATTTTGTTAAAATTCGCGTTAAATTTTTGTTAAATCAGCTCATTTTTT
AACCAATAGGCCGAAATCGGCAAAATCCCTTATAAATCAAAAGAATAGACCGAGATAGGGT
[37 nt withheld, positions 8322-8358]
AAAGAACGTGGACTCCAACGTCAAAGG
[49 nt withheld, positions 8386-8434]
T
[91 nt withheld, positions 8436-8526]
G
[124 nt withheld, positions 8528-8651]
CAGGTGGCACTTTTCGGGGAAATGTGCGCGGAACCCCTATTTGTTTATTTTTCTAAATACATTCAAATAT
GTATCCGCTCATGAGACAATAACCCTGATAAATGCTTCAATAATATTGAAAAAGGAAGAGTCCTGAGGCG
GAAAGAACCAGCTGTGGAATGTGTGTCAGTTAGGGTGTGGAAAGTCCCCAGGCTCCCCAGCAGGCAGAAG
TATGCAAAGCATGCATCTCAATTAGTCAGCAACCAGGTGTGGAAAGTCCCCAGGCTCCCCAGCAGGCAGA
AGTATGCAAAGCATGCATCTCAATTAGTCAGCAACCATAGTCCCGCCCCTAACTCCGCCCATCCCGCCCC
TAACTCCGCCCAGTTCCGCCCATTCTCCGCCCCATGGCTGACTAATTTTTTTTATTTATGCAGAGGCCGA
GGCCGCCTCGGCCTCTGAGCTATTCCAGAAGTAGTGAGGAGGCTTTTTTGGAGGCCTAGGCTTTTGCAAA
GATCGATCAAGAGACAGGATGAGGATCGTTTCGCATGATTGAACAAGATGGATTGCACGCAGGTTCTCCG
GCCGCTTGGGTGGAGAGGCTATTCGGCTATGACTGGGCACAACAGACAATCGGCTGCTCTGATGCCGCCG
TGTTCCGGCTGTCAGCGCAGGGGCGCCCGGTTCTTTTTGTCAAGACCGACCTGTCCGGTGCCCTGAATGA
ACTGCAAGACGAGGCAGCGCGGCTATCGTGGCTGGCCACGACGGGCGTTCCTTGCGCAGCTGTGCTCGAC
GTTGTCACTGAAGCGGGAAGGGACTGGCTGCTATTGGGCGAAGTGCCGGGGCAGGATCTCCTGTCATCTC
ACCTTGCTCCTGCCGAGAAAGTATCCATCATGGCTGATGCAATGCGGCGGCTGCATACGCTTGATCCGGC
TACCTGCCCATTCGACCACCAAGCGAAACATCGCATCGAGCGAGCACGTACTCGGATGGAAGCCGGTCTT
GTCGATCAGGATGATCTGGACGAAGAGCATCAGGGGCTCGCGCCAGCCGAACTGTTCGCCAGGCTCAAGG
CGAGCATGCCCGACGGCGAGGATCTCGTCGTGACCCATGGCGATGCCTGCTTGCCGAATATCATGGTGGA
AAATGGCCGCTTTTCTGGATTCATCGACTGTGGCCGGCTGGGTGTGGCGGACCGCTATCAGGACATAGCG
TTGGCTACCCGTGATATTGCTGAAGAGCTTGGCGGCGAATGGGCTGACCGCTTCCTCGTGCTTTACGGTA
TCGCCGCTCCCGATTCGCAGCGCATCGCCTTCTATCGCCTTCTTGACGAGTTCTTCTGAGCGGGACTCTG
GGGTTCGAAATGACCGACCAAGCGACGCCCAACCTGCCATCACGAGATTTCGATTCCACCGCCGCCTTCT
ATGAAAGGTTGGGCTTCGGAATCGTTTTCCGGGACGCCGGCTGGATGATCCTCCAGCGCGGGGATCTCAT
GCTGGAGTTCTTCGCCCACCCTAGGGGGAGGCTAACTGAAACACGGAAGGAGACAATACCGGAAGGAACC
CGCGCTATGACGGCAATAAAAAGACAGAATAAAACGCACGGTGTTGGGTCGTTTGTTCATAAACGCGGGG
TTCGGTCCCAGGGCTGGCACTCTGTCGATACCCCACCGAGACCCCATTGGGGCCAATACGCCCGCGTTTC
TTCCTTTTCCCCACCCCACCCCCCAAGTTCGGGTGAAGGCCCAGGGCTCGCAGCCAACGTCGGGGCGGCA
GGCCCTGCCATAGCCTCAGGTTACTCATATATACTTTAGATTGATTTAAAACTTCATTTTTAATTTAAAA
GGATCTAGGTGAAGATCCTTTTTGATAATCTCATGACCAAAATCCCTTAACGTGAGTTTTCGTTCCACTG
AGCGTCAGACCCCGTAGAAAAGATCAAAGGATCTTCTTGAGATCCTTTTTTTCTGCGCGTAATCTGCTGC
TTGCAAACAAAAAAACCACCGCTACCAGCGGTGGTTTGTTTGCCGGATCAAGAGCTACCAACTCTTTTTC
CGAAGGTAACTGGCTTCAGCAGAGCGCAGATACCAAATACTGTCCTTCTAGTGTAGCCGTAGTTAGGCCA
CCACTTCAAGAACTCTGTAGCACCGCCTACATACCTCGCTCTGCTAATCCTGTTACCAGTGGCTGCTGCC
AGTGGCGATAAGTCGTGTCTTACCGGGTTGGACTCAAGACGATAGTTACCGGATAAGGCGCAGCGGTCGG
GCTGAACGGGGGGTTCGTGCACACAGCCCAGCTTGGAGCGAACGACCTACACCGAACTGAGATACCTACA
GCGTGAGCTATGAGAAAGCGCCACGCTTCCCGAAGGGAGAAAGGCGGACAGGTATCCGGTAAGCGGCAGG
GTCGGAACAGGAGAGCGCACGAGGGAGCTTCCAGGGGGAAACGCCTGGTATCTTTATAGTCCTGTCGGGT
TTCGCCACCTCTGACTTGAGCGTCGATTTTTGTGATGCTCGTCAGGGGGGCGGAGCCTATGGAAAAACGC
CAGCAACGCGGCCTTTTTACGGTTCCTGGCCTTTTGCTGGCCTTTTGCTCACATGTTCTTTCCTGCGTTA
TCCCCTGATTCTGTGGATAACCGTATTACCGCCATGCAT
Features (pLannotate 1.2.2; 17 found; start..end, strand, type, name):
     61..364     +  enhancer       CMV enhancer: human cytomegalovirus immediate early enhancer
    365..568     +  promoter       CMV promoter: human cytomegalovirus (CMV) immediate early promoter
    564..597     +  LTR            5' LTR (truncated) (fragment): truncated 5' long terminal repeat (LTR) from HIV-1
    613..631     +  promoter       T7 promoter: promoter for bacteriophage T7 RNA polymerase
    665..730     +  CDS            N (fragment): REGN_LAMBD - Experimental evidence at protein level: Swiss-Prot protein existence level 1. Plays a role as a transcriptional antitermination factor that allows the virus to initiate its lytic phase. Activates expression of the delayed viral early genes by modifying host RNA polymerase (RNAP) into a form that is resistant to termination signals. This antitermination function requires the host NusA protein which serves to stabilize the interaction between antitermination protein N and host RNA polymerase. From Escherichia phage lambda (Bacteriophage lambda).
    755..781     +  CDS            3xHA (fragment): three tandem HA epitope tags
    797..7924    +  CDS            CNOT1: CNOT1_HUMAN - Also known as CDC39, KIAA1007, NOT1. Experimental evidence at protein level: Swiss-Prot protein existence level 1. Scaffolding component of the CCR4-NOT complex which is one of the major cellular mRNA deadenylases and is linked to various cellular processes including bulk mRNA degradation, miRNA-mediated repression, translational repression during translational initiation and general transcription regulation. Additional complex functions may be a consequence of its influence on mRNA expression. Its scaffolding function implies its interaction with the catalytic complex module and
   7928..7949    +  misc_feature   MCS (fragment): multiple cloning site
   7961..8045    +  CDS            large T antigen (fragment): large T antigen from SV40 (simian virus 40)
   8068..8189    +  polyA_signal   SV40 poly(A) signal: SV40 polyadenylation signal
   8223..8651    -  rep_origin     f1 ori (sequence partly withheld): f1 bacteriophage origin of replication; arrow indicates direction of (+) strand synthesis
   8678..8782    +  promoter       AmpR promoter: bla
   8784..9141    +  promoter       SV40 promoter: SV40 enhancer and early promoter
   9176..9970    +  CDS            NeoR/KanR: aminoglycoside phosphotransferase from Tn5; aph(3')-II (or nptII); confers resistance to neomycin, kanamycin, and G418 (Geneticin®)
   9991..10143   +  CDS            ble (fragment): BLE_KLEPN - Experimental evidence at protein level: Swiss-Prot protein existence level 1. Binding protein with a strong affinity to the bleomycin family of antibiotics. Binds to CL990; an antimitotic-antibiotic compound. From Klebsiella pneumoniae.
  10202..10249   +  polyA_signal   HSV TK poly(A) signal: herpes simplex virus thymidine kinase polyadenylation signal (Cole and Stacy, 1985)
  10578..11166   +  rep_origin     ori: high-copy-number ColE1/pMB1/pBR322/pUC origin of replication
