[The description below was written by a language model from this plasmid's Addgene catalogue record and pLannotate feature annotations shown in this document.]
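Description:
pLNHA-C1-HsNot1iso1-FNKRNFKFEtoAAAAAAAAA-shRNAres_AC is an 11.3 kb mammalian expression plasmid encoding a mutant, shRNA-resistant form of human CNOT1 (isoform 1), the large scaffold subunit of the CCR4-NOT deadenylase complex. The catalogue lists the backbone as unknown. However, the annotated layout resembles a C1-type CMV expression vector: a CMV enhancer/promoter, an N-terminal tag region upstream of the insert, a residual multiple cloning site, and an SV40 polyadenylation signal. It replicates in E. coli from a high-copy ColE1/pUC origin and also carries an f1 origin. A single Tn5 NeoR/KanR gene lies behind tandem bacterial (bla) and SV40 early promoters and ends in an HSV TK poly(A) signal. This gene provides kanamycin selection in bacteria and could support G418 selection in mammalian cells.

The roughly 7.1 kb CNOT1 coding sequence is preceded by a short fragment of the bacteriophage lambda N protein and an HA epitope, which matches the "LNHA" in the name. The lambda N peptide binds boxB RNA hairpins, so fusions of this kind are generally used to tether a protein to a boxB-containing reporter mRNA, while the HA tag allows detection or immunoprecipitation. The construct name indicates that the motif FNKRNFKFE is replaced by nine alanines, but the record does not say which interaction or function this disrupts. The name also indicates that the sequence is resistant to an shRNA, which implies use in complementation experiments after knockdown of endogenous CNOT1. The depositor notes one silent change relative to the NCBI reference for isoform 1. The associated study concerns mRNA silencing by miRISC and the CCR4-NOT complex. The short HIV-1 LTR, large T antigen and ble fragments in the table are probably annotation by-products of vector sequence rather than functional elements.
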