Addgene plasmid #148442: pLNHA-C1-HsNot1iso1-FNKRNFKFEtoAAAAAAAAA-shRNAres_AC
Purpose: Mammalian Expression of HsNot1iso1-FNKRNFKFEtoAAAAAAAAA-shRNAres
Depositing lab: Elisa Izaurralde. Depositing organization: Max Planck Institute for Developmental Biology. Publication: miRISC and the CCR4-NOT complex silence mRNA targets independently of 43S ribosomal scanning. Kuzuoglu-Ozturk D, Bhandari D, Huntzinger E, Fauser M, Helms S, Izaurralde E. EMBO J. 2016 Jun 1;35(11):1186-203. doi: 10.15252/embj.201592901. Epub 2016 Mar 23. PubMed 27009120.
Backbone
  Vector backbone: Unknown
  Vector type: Mammalian Expression
Growth in bacteria
  Bacterial resistance: Kanamycin, 50 μg/mL
  Growth temperature: 37°C
  Growth strain: DH5alpha
  Copy number: High Copy
Gene/Insert
  Gene/Insert name: HsNot1iso1-FNKRNFKFEtoAAAAAAAAA-shRNAres
  Species: H. sapiens (human)
  Mutation: 1 silent mutation compared to the sequence of isoform 1 given by NCBI: NM_016284.4.
  Entrez Gene: CNOT1 (a.k.a. AD-005, CDC39, HPE12, NOT1, NOT1H, VIBOS)
  Cloning method: Unknown
Terms and licenses: Academic/Nonprofit Terms; Industry Terms: Not Available to Industry
Depositor comments: Plasmids from this collection were made available to the research community and donated after the lab closed. Please note that the sequence provided by the depositing laboratory may be theoretical/predicted or based on Sanger sequencing results. There may be discrepancies between sequencing results obtained by Addgene and the depositor sequence. If an Addgene verified sequence is not available, please contact before placing your order to request that our lab fully sequence the plasmid.
How to cite: pLNHA-C1-HsNot1iso1-FNKRNFKFEtoAAAAAAAAA-shRNAres_AC was a gift from Elisa Izaurralde (Addgene plasmid # 148442 ; http://n2t.net/addgene:148442 ; RRID:Addgene_148442)
